Addgene plasmid #34306: KHBD00152
Depositing lab: Bart Deplancke. Depositing organization: Swiss Federal Institute of Technology (EPFL). Publication: Automated protein-DNA interaction screening of Drosophila regulatory elements. Korneel Hens, Jean-Daniel Feuz, Alina Isakova, Antonina Lagovitina, Andreas Massouras, Julien Bryois, Patrick Callaerts, Susan E. Celniker, Bart Deplancke. Nat Methods. 2011 Oct 30;8(12):1065-70. 10.1038/nmeth.1763 PubMed 22037703.
Backbone
  Vector backbone: pDONR221
  Backbone manufacturer: Invitrogen
  Backbone size w/o insert (bp): 2536
  Vector type: Gateway Donor Vector
Growth in bacteria
  Bacterial resistance: Kanamycin, 50 μg/mL
  Growth temperature: 37°C
  Growth strain: DH5alpha
  Copy number: High Copy
Gene/Insert
  Gene/Insert name: CG8704 (alt names: FBgn0010109; dpn; deadpan)
  Species: D. melanogaster (fly)
  Insert size (bp): 1305
  Entrez Gene: dpn (a.k.a. Dmel_CG8704, 44C, CG8704, DPN, Dmel\CG8704, Dpn, anon-EST:fe1B12, bHLHe50)
  Cloning method: Gateway Cloning
  Sequencing primers: 5′ M13F; 3′ M13R
Terms and licenses: Academic/Nonprofit Terms; Industry Terms: Not Available to Industry
Depositor comments: Please note that the ORFs in this collection were cloned open-ended (without a stop codon).
How to cite: KHBD00152 was a gift from Bart Deplancke (Addgene plasmid # 34306 ; http://n2t.net/addgene:34306 ; RRID:Addgene_34306)
