[The description below was written by a language model from this plasmid's Addgene catalogue record.]
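Description:
KHBD00152 is a Gateway entry-type clone built in the pDONR221 donor vector backbone, carrying the open reading frame of the Drosophila melanogaster gene deadpan (dpn, CG8704), which, as its bHLHe50 alias indicates, encodes a basic helix-loop-helix transcription factor. The insert is about 1.3 kb in a backbone of roughly 2.5 kb. The plasmid is maintained in standard E. coli cloning strains such as DH5alpha as a high-copy plasmid under kanamycin selection. No feature table is provided with the record, so individual elements such as the replication origin and the exact recombination sites flanking the insert are not itemised. In general, Gateway cloning of an ORF into a pDONR vector yields an insert flanked by attL sites, and the M13 forward and reverse primer sites listed for sequencing lie on either side of the cloned region.

The backbone is a cloning and shuttle vector rather than an expression vector, and the record lists no promoter, tag or reporter associated with the insert. Its purpose is to serve as a source from which the dpn coding sequence can be transferred by recombination into Gateway destination vectors of choice. The depositor notes that ORFs in this collection were cloned open-ended, without a stop codon, which allows in-frame C-terminal fusions to be made once the ORF is moved into a suitable destination vector. It also means that termination must be supplied by the destination vector. The clone belongs to a collection of Drosophila ORFs assembled for automated screening of protein–DNA interactions at fly regulatory elements.
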