>Addgene plasmid #34306 | KHBD00152 | depositor partial sequence | sequence record 40873 | KHBD00152 sequence 1305 bps
ATGGATTACAAAAACGATATTAATTCCGACGACGATTTCGACTGCTCCAACGGCTATAGCGACAGCTATG
GCTCCAATGGACGCATGTCCAATCCCAATGGATTGTCAAAAGCAGAACTTAGAAAGACCAACAAACCGAT
TATGGAGAAACGTCGCCGAGCTCGCATTAATCACTGCCTCAACGAACTGAAGTCCCTTATCCTGGAGGCG
ATGAAAAAAGACCCGGCTCGTCATACCAAACTGGAGAAGGCCGACATACTTGAGATGACGGTGAAGCATC
TGCAGTCGGTGCAGCGCCAGCAGCTCAACATGGCCATCCAATCGGATCCCAGCGTTGTCCAGAAGTTCAA
GACGGGATTCGTTGAGTGCGCGGAGGAGGTGAACCGCTATGTAAGCCAAATGGATGGCATCGATACCGGT
GTTCGTCAGCGGCTCAGCGCCCATCTTAACCAGTGTGCCAATAGTCTGGAGCAGATCGGTTCGATGAGCA
ACTTCAGCAATGGATACCGTGGTGGCTTGTTTCCCGCCACAGCTGTCACGGCTGCTCCCACTCCGCTGTT
TCCCTCGTTGCCGCAGGACTTGAACAACAACAGCCGCACGGAGTCATCGGCTCCGGCCATCCAAATGGGT
GGACTTCAGCTAATTCCCTCCCGCCTGCCCTCGGGAGAGTTTGCCCTCATCATGCCGAACACAGGTTCCG
CTGCTCCGCCTCCGGGACCCTTTGCCTGGCCAGGATCTGCAGCGGGAGTCGCAGCTGGAACAGCCAGTGC
CGCCTTGGCCAGCATTGCCAATCCCACACATCTAAATGACTATACACAGAGCTTCAGGATGAGCGCGTTC
AGCAAACCGGTCAATACCTCAGTTCCGGCCAATCTTCCGGAAAACCTCATCCACACACTGCCCGGCCAAA
CGCAGCTGCCGGTGAAGAACAGCACAAGCCCACCGCTGAGCCCAATCTCCTCCATCTCCAGCCACTGCGA
GGAGTCCCGGGCTGCCTCGCCCACCGTGGATGTGATGAGCAAGCACAGTTTCGCCGGCGTCTTCTCAACT
CCGCCACCAACCAGCGCGGAGACCTCCTTCAACACCAGCGGATCCCTCAACTTGAGTGCCGGAAGCCACG
ACAGCAGCGGATGCTCGCGACCGCTGGCCCACTTGCAGCAACAGCAAGTGAGCTCCACCAGCGGAATCGC
CAAGCGCGACAGGGAGGCGGAGGCCGAGTCCAGCGACTGCTCCCTGGACGAGCCCTCGTCCAAGAAATTC
CTAGCTGGCGCCATCGAAAAGTCGAGCTCCGCTTGGAGGCCGTGG
