>Addgene plasmid #34306 | KHBD00152 | addgene partial sequence | sequence record 41979 | M13-Rev 5'-CAGGAAACAGCTATGACC-3'
ATTTTATTTTGACTGATAGTGACCTGTTCGTTGCAACAAATTGATAAGCAATGCTTTCTTATAATGCCAA
CTTTGTACAAGAAAGTTGGCAACCACGGCCTCCAAGCGGAGCTCGACTTTTCGATGGCGCCAGCTAGGAA
TTTCTTGGACGAGGGCTCGTCCAGGGAGCAGTCGCTGGACTCGGCCTCCGCCTCCCTGTCGCGCTTGGCG
ATTCCGCTGGTGGAGCTCACTTGCTGTTGCTGCAAGTGGGCCAGCGGTCGCGAGCATCCGCTGCTGTCGT
GGCTTCCGGCACTCAAGTTGAGGGATCCGCTGGTGTTGAAGGAGGTCTCCGCGCTGGTTGGTGGCGGAGT
TGAGAAGACGCCGGCGAAACTGTGCTTGCTCATCACATCCACGGTGGGCGAGGCAGCCCGGGACTCCTCG
CAGTGGCTGGAGATGGAGGAGATTGGGCTCAGCGGTGGGCTTGTGCTGTTCTTCACCGGCAGCTGCGTTT
GGCCGGGCAGTGTGTGGATGAGGTTTTCCGGAAGATTGGCCGGAACTGAGGTATTGACCGGTTTGCTGAA
CGCGCTCATCCTGAAGCTCTGTGTATAGTCATTTAGATGTGTGGGATTGGCAATGCTGGCCAAGGCGGCA
CTGGCTGTTCCAGCTGCGACTCCCGCTGCAGATCCTGGCCAGGCAAAGGGTCCCGGAGGCGGAGCAGCGG
AACCTGTGTTCGGCATGATGAGGGCAAACTCTCCCGAGGGCAGGCGGGAGGGAATTAGCTGAAGTCCACC
CA
